>Addgene plasmid #239101 | P530_SIX6-p2A-h2b-EGFP | addgene full sequence | sequence record 474411 | Addgene NGS Result
TCCATCACGTCCAGCGACAGCGAGTGCGACATCGGAAGTGGAGCTACTAACTTCAGCCTACTTAAGCAGG
CTGGAGACGTGGAAGAGAACCCTGGACCTATGCCTGAACCCTCTAGTTCTGCTCCAGCCCCTAAAAAGGG
TTCTAAGAAGGCTATCACTAAGGCGCAGAAGAAGGATGGTAAGAAGCGTAAGCGCAGCCGCAAGGAGAGC
TATTCTATCTATGTGTACAAGGTTCTGAAGCAGGTCCACCCCGACACCGGCATCTCATCCAAGGCCATGG
GGATCATGAACTCCTTCGTCAACGACATCTTCGAGCGCATCGCGGGCGAGGCTTCTCGCCTGGCTCACTA
CAATAAGCGCTCGACCATCACCTCCAGGGAGATTCAGACGGCTGTGCGCCTGCTGCTGCCTGGGGAGCTG
GCTAAGCATGCTGTGTCCGAGGGCACTAAGGCAGTTACCAAGTACACTAGCTCTAAGGATCCACCGGTCG
CCGTGAGCAAGGGCGAGGAGCTGTTCACCGGGGTGGTGCCCATCCTGGTCGAGCTGGACGGCGACGTAAA
CGGCCACAAGTTCAGCGTGTCCGGCGAGGGCGAGGGCGATGCCACCTACGGCAAGCTGACCCTGAAGTTC
ATCTGCACCACCGGCAAGCTGCCCGTGCCCTGGCCCACCCTCGTGACCACCCTGACCTACGGCGTGCAGT
GCTTCAGCCGCTACCCCGACCACATGAAGCAGCACGACTTCTTCAAGTCCGCCATGCCCGAAGGCTACGT
CCAGGAGCGCACCATCTTCTTCAAGGACGACGGCAACTACAAGACCCGCGCCGAGGTGAAGTTCGAGGGC
GACACCCTGGTGAACCGCATCGAGCTGAAGGGCATCGACTTCAAGGAGGACGGCAACATCCTGGGGCACA
AGCTGGAGTACAACTACAACAGCCACAACGTCTATATCATGGCCGACAAGCAGAAGAACGGCATCAAGGC
GAACTTCAAGATCCGCCACAACATCGAGGACGGCGGCGTGCAGCTCGCCGACCACTACCAGCAGAACACC
CCCATCGGCGACGGCCCCGTGCTGCTGCCCGACAACCACTACCTGAGCACCCAGTCCGCCCTGAGCAAAG
ACCCCAACGAGAAGCGCGATCACATGGTCCTGCTGGAGTTCGTGACCGCCGCCGGGATCACTCTCGGCAT
GGACGAGCTGTACAAGTAAGTTGCTCATCCATGATGCTCAGAAGCAGATTCCAGTGTAAAAACGAGAAAA
ACAAAATGAAAGAGGGGAAGAAGATGAGAGACCTGCAAATCCAGCGCCAGAGAAGCCAGGTGACCAGGGA
CCCGCGGGCTCGGGTTGCCGTTTCCCGCCCCACCCCGCGGCCGGCCTGGCTTCACTGGCGCCCTTTGGCC
GCGACCACGGGAACCAGCGGTGAGGCCTGACCCAGCACCACGTTCTTCTTGCTTTGCTTTTTCCTAAGGA
TTTTGCTGCAAAGTCTCCTTCGGAACCCGAACTGCAAGCTGAGCGCCTGCCCAGATTCTCCCATGGGTAT
TTCACGTCGAAAGGACGCTGTTACATATGTATAACTTTCGCTTTAAAGTTTTTTTTTAACAAAACATATA
TATGCTGTTTATTTACTTATTTAAGAGACCGCCATGGTAGGTTTCTCTGTAGCTTGGGGAACTTGCTGTT
TCTAAACATGCAGGCTGGTGGTGATGGGTTCTGTGTGGAGAAGCCAAACAATAAAACAACCTAGTGGGCA
ACCTTCTTAATTAAGGGAGCTGCTCTCAGATTCCTTTTCTTCTTATTATTATTAATATCATTCCCTTCAC
CAGGCATGCAGGGACCCTTGAGCAAATGGTCTCCGGATTTGGTACCAAGCTTTGCGCGGATGTATGTGTG
TGCGTGTACGTGTGTATGTGAAGATACCGCCTAGGCGCCTAGGGAATTCGCGGCCGCCTTTTGCTCACAT
GTGAGGGCCTATTTCCCATGATTCCTTCATATTTGCATATACGATACAAGGCTGTTAGAGAGATAATTGG
AATTAATTTGACTGTAAACACAAAGATATTAGTACAAAATACGTGACGTAGAAAGTAATAATTTCTTGGG
TAGTTTGCAGTTTTAAAATTATGTTTTAAAATGGACTATCATATGCTTACCGTAACTTGAAAGTATTTCG
ATTTCTTGGCTTTATATATCTTGTGGAAAGGACGAAACACCGACATCTGAGTTGCCCATCCGTTTTAGAG
CTAGAAATAGCAAGTTAAAATAAGGCTAGTCCGTTATCAACTTGAAAAAGTGGCACCGAGTCGGTGCTTT
TTTGGCGGCCGCGACCCCAACTGGGGTAACCTTTGAGTTCTCTCAGTTGGGGTCCATAGGGATAACAGGG
TAATTTGATATCGCGCTCTTCCGCTTCCTCGCTCACTGACTCGCTGCGCTCGGTCGTTCGGCTGCGGCGA
GCGGTATCAGCTCACTCAAAGGCGGTAATACGGTTATCCACAGAATCAGGGGATAACGCAGGAAAGAACA
TGTGAGCAAAAGGCCAGCAAAAGGCCAGGAACCGTAAAAAGGCCGTGTTGCTGGCGTTTTTCCATAGGCT
CCGCCCCCCTGACGAGCATCACAAAAATCGACGCTCAAGTCAGAGGTGGCGAAACCCGACAGGACTATAA
AGATACCAGGCGTTTCCCCCTGGAAGCTCCCTCGTGCGCTCTCCTGTTCCGACCCTGCCGCTTACCGGAT
ACCTGTCCGCCTTTCTCCCTTCGGGAAGCGTGGCGCTTTCTCATAGCTCACGCTGTAGGTATCTCAGTTC
GGTGTAGGTCGTTCGCTCCAAGCTGGGCTGTGTGCACGAACCCCCCGTTCAGCCCGACCGCTGCGCCTTA
TCCGGTAACTATCGTCTTGAGTCCAACCCGGTAAGACACGACTTATCGCCACTGGCAGCAGCCACTGGTA
ACAGGATTAGCAGAGCGAGGTATGTAGGCGGTGCTACAGAGTTCTTGAAGTGGTGGCCTAACTACGGCTA
CACTAGAAGAACAGTATTTGGTATCTGCGCTCTGCTGAAGCCAGTTACCTTCGGAAAAAGAGTTGGTAGC
TCTTGATCCGGCAAACAAACCACCGCTGGTAGCGGTGGTTTTTTTGTTTGCAAGCAGCAGATTACGCGCA
GAAAAAAAGGATCTCAAGAAGATCCTTTGATCTTTTCTACGGGGTCTGACGCTCAGTGGAACGAAAACTC
ACGTTAAGGGATTTTGGTCATGAGATTATCAAAAAGGATCTTCACCTAGATCCTTTTAAATTAAAAATGA
AGTTTTAAATCAATCTAAAGTATATATGAGTAAACTTGGTCTGACAGTTACCAATGCTTAATCAGTGAGG
CACCTATCTCAGCGATCTGTCTATTTCGTTCATCCATAGTTGCCTGACTCCCCGTCGTGTAGATAACTAC
GATACGGGAGGGCTTACCATCTGGCCCCAGTGCTGCAATGATACCGCGAGACCCACGCTCACCGGCTCCA
GATTTATCAGCAATAAACCAGCCAGCCGGAAGGGCCGAGCGCAGAAGTGGTCCTGCAACTTTATCCGCCT
CCATCCAGTCTATTAATTGTTGCCGGGAAGCTAGAGTAAGTAGTTCGCCAGTTAATAGTTTGCGCAACGT
TGTTGCCATTGCTACAGGCATCGTGGTGTCACGCTCGTCGTTTGGTATGGCTTCATTCAGCTCCGGTTCC
CAACGATCAAGGCGAGTTACATGATCCCCCATGTTGTGCAAAAAAGCGGTTAGCTCCTTCGGTCCTCCGA
TCGTTGTCAGAAGTAAGTTGGCCGCAGTGTTATCACTCATGGTTATGGCAGCACTGCATAATTCTCTTAC
TGTCATGCCATCCGTAAGATGCTTTTCTGTGACTGGTGAGTACTCAACCAAGTCATTCTGAGAATAGTGT
ATGCGGCGACCGAGTTGCTCTTGCCCGGCGTCAATACGGGATAATACCGCGCCACATAGCAGAACTTTAA
AAGTGCTCATCATTGGAAAACGTTCTTCGGGGCGAAAACTCTCAAGGATCTTACCGCTGTTGAGATCCAG
TTCGATGTAACCCACTCGTGCACCCAACTGATCTTCAGCATCTTTTACTTTCACCAGCGTTTCTGGGTGA
GCAAAAACAGGAAGGCAAAATGCCGCAAAAAAGGGAATAAGGGCGACACGGAAATGTTGAATACTCATAC
TCTTCCTTTTTCAATATTATTGAAGCATTTATCAGGGTTATTGTCTCATGAGCGGATACATATTTGAATG
TATTTAGAAAAATAAACAAATAGGGGTTCCGCGCACATTTCCCCGAAAAGTGCCACCTGACGTCGACGGA
TCGGGAGATCTCCCGATCCCCTATGGTGCACTCTCAGTACAATCTGCTCTGATGCCGCATAGTTAAGCCA
GTATCTACTCCCTGCTTGTGTGTTGGAGGTCGCTGAGTAGTGCGCGAGCAAAATTTAAGCTACAACAAGG
CAAGGCTTGACCGACAATTGCATGAAGAATCTGCTTAGGGTTAGGCGTTTTGCGCTGCTTCGTAGGGATA
ACAGGGTAATTCATGGGTGCCAGGGCGTGCCCTTGGGCTCCCCGGGCGCGTTCGATGTACGGGCCAGATA
TATTTCGTTTCCCGGAGTGTGGATCTCGATCAGCCAAACATTTTGCGGAAGAGCCCGGCCTCATCCCCCA
GGCCCAAATGCTCCTTACAATCCTTTTTGCCTTTAGGTCGGGCCGACCCGATCCAACGCGATCGCGGGAG
CACTTGCTCAGGCGTAAGCCCCAGGCAGACGCACCGTTAGAAATGGTATCCCATGTCCCTGGGACCGATC
TGTCCTTGTCACCCACGCTTCGTTTATTTCCTGACAGTCCTGTAAATCTCCCAAAAGTGCACAACAAACA
GGGAGGACACTGCAAGCCCAGTATATAAAAGACCTGGGAGCTGCGGCGCTGAGAAAGGGCGCGAATCATG
GTGGGGCACAACAGTAGGGACCCGCGGAGGGGCGGCCGCGGACTCCTGCCCGACCTCTGTCGCCTTGCCG
AGTAATCCTCGCCTTAACTGCTGGGGTCTTCGGAAGAACCTCTAGCCGCCGGGCTGGAGGGACGCAGGAG
GTGGTGGGGGCGGGCGACGGGCGGCTGTGTTACGAGCTGTGACCCGTGTTCCCTTTCTTCCCCGTAGACT
CCAGCAGCAGGTCCTGTCACAGGGTTCCGGGCGGGCACTACGGGCGGAGGGCGACGGCACGCCAGAGGTG
CTGGGCGTCGCCACCAGCCCGGCCGCCAGTCTATCCAGCAAGGCGGCCACTTCAGCCATC
Features (pLannotate 1.2.2; 11 found; start..end, strand, type, name):
    100..476     +  CDS            H2B (fragment): human histone H2B; HIST1H2BB
    493..1209    +  CDS            EGFP: the original enhanced GFP (Yang et al., 1996) mammalian codon-optimized
   1963..2203    +  promoter       U6 promoter: RNA polymerase III promoter for human U6 snRNA
   2232..2307    +  misc_RNA       gRNA scaffold: guide RNA scaffold for the Streptococcus pyogenes CRISPR/Cas9 system
   2325..2362    +  protein_bind   phage φC31 attP (fragment): attachment site of phage φC31 phage φC31 integrase
   2579..3167    -  rep_origin     ori: high-copy-number ColE1/pMB1/pBR322/pUC origin of replication
   3338..4198    -  CDS            AmpR: β-lactamase; bla; confers resistance to ampicillin, carbenicillin, and related antibiotics
   4199..4303    -  promoter       AmpR promoter: bla
   4362..4414    -  misc_feature   bom (fragment): basis of mobility region from pBR322
   4567..4600    +  protein_bind   attB: minimal attB site for the φC31 integrase (Groth et al., 2000) phage φC31 integrase
   5176..33      +  CDS            SIX6 (fragment) (across the origin): SIX6_HUMAN - Also known as OPTX2, SIX9. Experimental evidence at protein level: Swiss-Prot protein existence level 1. May be involved in eye development. From Homo sapiens (Human).
