[The description below was written by a language model from this plasmid's Addgene catalogue record and pLannotate feature annotations shown in this document.]
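Description:
P530_SIX6-p2A-h2b-EGFP is a 5,310 bp homology-directed repair donor plasmid built on a pUC19 backbone for CRISPR/Cas9 knock-in at the human SIX6 locus. It is propagated in E. coli through the high-copy ColE1/pUC origin and selected with ampicillin via the β-lactamase gene and its native promoter. A fragment of the pBR322 bom region is also annotated in the backbone.

The payload is a promoterless reporter cassette designed to be inserted at the 3' end of the SIX6 coding sequence. The feature table shows a fragment of the SIX6 coding region, spanning the numbering origin, immediately upstream of a human histone H2B fragment and EGFP. The short gap between SIX6 and H2B is consistent with the P2A peptide named in the catalogue entry, although it is not annotated. After integration, the endogenous SIX6 promoter would drive a single transcript. The 2A "self-cleaving" sequence would then release native-like SIX6 separately from an H2B-EGFP fusion, which binds chromatin and gives a nuclear green signal in SIX6-expressing cells. The unannotated stretch downstream of EGFP presumably holds the 3' homology arm, but the record does not define the arm boundaries.

The same plasmid carries a human U6 Pol III promoter driving a guide sequence fused to the S. pyogenes gRNA scaffold, so only Cas9 has to be supplied separately. A minimal φC31 attB site and a partial attP site flank the donor and guide region; the record does not state their purpose. According to the associated publication, the construct was used to generate SIX6 reporter lines in human pluripotent stem cells, allowing optic and brain cell populations to be identified in derived organoids.
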