Addgene plasmid #239101: P530_SIX6-p2A-h2b-EGFP
Purpose: Human donor plasmid for integration of p2A-h2b-EGFP into the 3' end of SIX6. This includes the donor casette and a U6 driven guide sequence to be used with Cas9.
Depositing lab: Karl Wahlin. Depositing organization: University of California, San Diego (UCSD). Publication: CRISPR Generated SIX6 and POU4F2 Reporters Allow Identification of Brain and Optic Transcriptional Differences in Human PSC-Derived Organoids. Wahlin KJ, Cheng J, Jurlina SL, Jones MK, Dash NR, Ogata A, Kibria N, Ray S, Eldred KC, Kim C, Heng JS, Phillips J, Johnston RJ Jr, Gamm DM, Berlinicke C, Zack DJ. Front Cell Dev Biol. 2021 Nov 16;9:764725. doi: 10.3389/fcell.2021.764725. eCollection 2021. PubMed 34869356.
Backbone
  Vector backbone: pUC19
  Total vector size (bp): 5310
  Vector type: Mammalian Expression ; Donor plasmid
Growth in bacteria
  Bacterial resistance: Ampicillin, 100 μg/mL
  Growth temperature: 37°C
  Growth strain: NEB Stable
  Copy number: High Copy
Gene/Insert
  Gene/Insert name: SIX6
  Species: H. sapiens (human)
  Entrez Gene: SIX6 (a.k.a. MCOPCT2, ODRMD, OPTX2, Six9)
  Promoter: Endogenous SIX6 promoter
  Tag / fusion protein: p2A-h2b-EGFP (C terminal on insert)
  Cloning method: Gibson Cloning
  Sequencing primers: 5′ GAGTAGTGCGCGAGCAAAAT; 3′ GAGTCAGTGAGCGAGGAAGC
Terms and licenses: Academic/Nonprofit Terms; Industry Terms: Not Available to Industry
How to cite: P530_SIX6-p2A-h2b-EGFP was a gift from Karl Wahlin (Addgene plasmid # 239101 ; http://n2t.net/addgene:239101 ; RRID:Addgene_239101)
